Addgene plasmid #196619: pVRC8400-SARS-CoV-2-RBD-XBB-AVI
Purpose: Expresses SARS-CoV-2 RBD protein from the XBB variant with single chain Fc, HRV3C protease cleavage site, and AVI tag
Depositing lab: Peter Kwong. Depositing organization: National Institute of Allergy and Infectious Diseases (NIAID). Publication: Molecular probes of spike ectodomain and its subdomains for SARS-CoV-2 variants, Alpha through Omicron. Teng IT, Nazzari AF, Choe M, Liu T, Oliveira de Souza M, Petrova Y, Tsybovsky Y, Wang S, Zhang B, Artamonov M, Madan B, Huang A, Lopez Acevedo SN, Pan X, Ruckwardt TJ, DeKosky BJ, Mascola JR, Misasi J, Sullivan NJ, Zhou T, Kwong PD. PLoS One. 2022 May 24;17(5):e0268767. doi: 10.1371/journal.pone.0268767. eCollection 2022. PubMed 35609088.
Backbone
  Vector backbone: pVRC8400
  Vector type: Mammalian Expression
Growth in bacteria
  Bacterial resistance: Kanamycin, 50 μg/mL
  Growth temperature: 37°C
  Growth strain: DH5alpha
  Copy number: Unknown
Gene/Insert
  Gene/Insert name: SARS-CoV-2-RBD-XBB
  Mutation: G339H, R346T, L368I, S371F, S373P, S375F, T376A, D405N, R408S, K417N, N440K, V445P, G446S, N460K, S477N, T478K, E484A, F486S, F490S, Q498R, N501Y, Y505H
  Tag / fusion protein: scFc (N terminal on insert); HRV3C (N terminal on insert); AVI (C terminal on insert)
Terms and licenses: Academic/Nonprofit Terms; Industry Terms: Not Available to Industry
Depositor comments: Please visit https://www.biorxiv.org/content/10.1101/2021.12.29.474491v1 for bioRxiv preprint.
How to cite: pVRC8400-SARS-CoV-2-RBD-XBB-AVI was a gift from Peter Kwong (Addgene plasmid # 196619 ; http://n2t.net/addgene:196619 ; RRID:Addgene_196619)
