[The description below was written by a language model from this plasmid's Addgene catalogue record and pLannotate feature annotations shown in this document.]
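Description:
pVRC8400-SARS-CoV-2-RBD-XBB-AVI is a 6.6 kb mammalian expression plasmid built on the pVRC8400 backbone for producing a secreted, tagged receptor-binding domain (RBD) of the SARS-CoV-2 spike from the Omicron XBB variant. In bacteria it replicates from a high-copy ColE1/pUC-type origin and is selected with kanamycin through an aph(3')-Ia (KanR) gene. Short fragments of bla, rop, bom and a Tn903 transposition gene are also annotated, and these appear to be backbone remnants rather than functional elements.

The expression cassette is driven by the human CMV immediate-early enhancer and promoter. This is followed by a truncated HTLV-1 5' LTR segment and a modified CMV intron A fragment, an arrangement commonly used to boost transcript levels and processing, and the cassette ends with a bovine growth hormone polyadenylation signal. The open reading frame begins with a short region matching a mouse immunoglobulin heavy-chain variable gene, which presumably acts as the secretion leader. It continues into human IgG1 constant-region sequence corresponding to the single-chain Fc (scFc), then an HRV3C protease cleavage site, the spike RBD fragment, and a C-terminal AVI tag. The RBD carries the XBB substitution set recorded by the depositor, 22 changes running from G339H to Y505H and including K417N, E484A, F486S and N501Y.

This design allows the fusion protein to be captured through its Fc portion. HRV3C cleavage can then release the RBD, and the AVI tag permits site-specific biotinylation. The associated publication describes such constructs as molecular probes of spike subdomains across SARS-CoV-2 variants, which suits them to uses such as antibody binding analysis and antigen-specific B cell sorting.
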