Features (pLannotate 1.2.2; 15 found; start..end, strand, type, name):
    137..235     +  misc_feature   bom (fragment): basis of mobility region from pBR322
    321..700     +  enhancer       CMV enhancer: human cytomegalovirus immediate early enhancer
    701..904     +  promoter       CMV promoter: human cytomegalovirus (CMV) immediate early promoter
    993..1220    +  LTR            5' LTR (truncated) (fragment): truncated 5' long terminal repeat (LTR) from human T-cell leukemia virus (HTLV) type 1
   1224..1334    +  intron         CMV intron (fragment): modified intron A from human cytomegalovirus
   1385..1453    +  CDS            Ighv1-61 (fragment): HVM05_MOUSE - Also known as Igh-VJ558. Experimental evidence at protein level: Swiss-Prot protein existence level 1. From Mus musculus (Mouse).
   1787..2803    +  CDS            IGHG1: IGHG1_HUMAN - Experimental evidence at protein level: Swiss-Prot protein existence level 1. Constant region of immunoglobulin heavy chains. Immunoglobulins, also known as antibodies, are membrane-bound or secreted glycoproteins produced by B lymphocytes. In the recognition phase of humoral immunity, the membrane-bound immunoglobulins serve as receptors which, upon binding of a specific antigen, trigger the clonal expansion and differentiation of B lymphocytes into immunoglobulins- secreting plasma cells. Secreted immunoglobulins mediate the effector phase of humoral immunity, which results in
   2858..3484    +  CDS            S (fragment): SPIKE_SARS2 - Experimental evidence at protein level: Swiss-Prot protein existence level 1. [Spike glycoprotein]: May down-regulate host tetherin (BST2) by lysosomal degradation, thereby counteracting its antiviral activity. From Severe acute respiratory syndrome coronavirus 2 (2019-nCoV) (SARS-CoV-2).
   3546..3770    +  polyA_signal   bGH poly(A) signal: bovine growth hormone polyadenylation signal
   4308..4896    -  rep_origin     ori: high-copy-number ColE1/pMB1/pBR322/pUC origin of replication
   5068..5139    -  CDS            bla(M) (fragment): β-lactamase lacking the signal sequence; bla(M); allows cytosolic expression of β-lactamase
   5151..5297    -  CDS            TRA2_ECOLX (fragment): Protein predicted: Swiss-Prot protein existence level 4. Required for transposition of transposon Tn903. From Escherichia coli.
   5438..6253    -  CDS            KanR: aminoglycoside phosphotransferase; aph(3')-Ia; confers resistance to kanamycin in bacteria or G418 (Geneticin®) in eukaryotes
   6376..6463    -  promoter       AmpR promoter (fragment): bla
   6558..35      +  CDS            rop (fragment) (across the origin): Rop protein, which maintains plasmids at low copy number; rop
>Addgene plasmid #196619 | pVRC8400-SARS-CoV-2-RBD-XBB-AVI | addgene full sequence | sequence record 387330 | Addgene NGS Result
TCGCGCGTTTCGGTGATGACGGTGAAAACCTCTGACACATGCAGCTCCCGGAGACGGTCACAGCTTGTCT
GTAAGCGGATGCCGGGAGCAGACAAGCCCGTCAGGGCGCGTCAGCGGGTGTTGGCGGGTGTCGGGGCTGG
CTTAACTATGCGGCATCAGAGCAGATTGTACTGAGAGTGCACCATATGCGGTGTGAAATACCGCACAGAT
GCGTAAGGAGAAAATACCGCATCAGATTGGCTATTGGCCATTGCATACGTTGTATCCATATCATAATATG
TACATTTATATTGGCTCATGTCCAACATTACCGCCATGTTGACATTGATTATTGACTAGTTATTAATAGT
AATCAATTACGGGGTCATTAGTTCATAGCCCATATATGGAGTTCCGCGTTACATAACTTACGGTAAATGG
CCCGCCTGGCTGACCGCCCAACGACCCCCGCCCATTGACGTCAATAATGACGTATGTTCCCATAGTAACG
CCAATAGGGACTTTCCATTGACGTCAATGGGTGGAGTATTTACGGTAAACTGCCCACTTGGCAGTACATC
AAGTGTATCATATGCCAAGTACGCCCCCTATTGACGTCAATGACGGTAAATGGCCCGCCTGGCATTATGC
CCAGTACATGACCTTATGGGACTTTCCTACTTGGCAGTACATCTACGTATTAGTCATCGCTATTACCATG
GTGATGCGGTTTTGGCAGTACATCAATGGGCGTGGATAGCGGTTTGACTCACGGGGATTTCCAAGTCTCC
ACCCCATTGACGTCAATGGGAGTTTGTTTTGGCACCAAAATCAACGGGACTTTCCAAAATGTCGTAACAA
CTCCGCCCCATTGACGCAAATGGGCGGTAGGCGTGTACGGTGGGAGGTCTATATAAGCAGAGCTCGTTTA
GTGAACCGTCAGATCGCCTGGAGACGCCATCCACGCTGTTTTGACCTCCATAGAAGACACCGGGACCGAT
CCAGCCTCCATCGGCTCGCATCTCTCCTTCACGCGCCCGCCGCCCTACCTGAGGCCGCCATCCACGCCGG
TTGAGTCGCGTTCTGCCGCCTCCCGCCTGTGGTGCCTCCTGAACTGCGTCCGCCGTCTAGGTAAGTTTAA
AGCTCAGGTCGAGACCGGGCCTTTGTCCGGCGCTCCCTTGGAGCCTACCTAGACTCAGCCGGCTCTCCAC
GCTTTGCCTGACCCTGCTTGCTCAACTCTAGTTAACGGTGGAGGGCAGTGTAGTCTGAGCAGTACTCGTT
GCTGCCGCGCGCGCCACCAGACATAATAGCTGACAGACTAACAGACTGTTCCTTTCCATGGGTCTTTTCT
GCAGTCACCGTCGTCGACACGTGTGATCAGATATCGCGGCCGCTCTAGACCACCATGGGATGGTCATGTA
TCATCCTTTTTCTAGTAGCAACTGCAACCGGTGTACATTCCGCACCAGAGCTGCTGGGAGGACCTAGCGT
GTTCCTGTTTCCCCCTAAGCCTAAGGACACCCTGATGATCAGCCGGACCCCAGAGGTGACATGCGTGGTG
GTGGACGTGTCCCACGAGGACCCCGAGGTGAAGTTCAACTGGTACGTGGATGGCGTGGAGGTGCACAATG
CCAAGACCAAGCCAAGGGAGGAGCAGTACAACTCTACCTATCGCGTGGTGAGCGTGCTGACAGTGCTGCA
CCAGGACTGGCTGAACGGCAAGGAGTACAAGTGTAAGGTGTCTAATAAGGCCCTGCCTGCCCCAATCGAG
AAGACCATCAGCAAGGCAAAGGGACAGCCAAGGGAGCCTCAGGTGTATACCCTGCCACCCAGCCGCGACG
AGCTGACAAAGAACCAGGTGTCCCTGTACTGCCTGGTGAAGGGCTTCTATCCTTCCGATATCGCCGTGGA
GTGGGAGTCTAATGGCCAGCCAGAGAACAATTACAAGACCACACCTCCAGTGCTGGACTCCGATGGCTCT
TTCTTTCTGTATTCCAAGCTGACCGTGGATAAGAGCCGGTGGCAGCAGGGCAACGTGTTTAGCTGTTCCG
TGATGCACGAGGCCCTGCACAATCACTACACACAGAAGTCTCTGAGCCTGTCCCCCGGCAAGGGAGGAGG
AGGCAGCGGCGGAGGAGGCTCCGGAGGCGGCGGCTCTGGCGGCGGCGGCAGCGCCCCTGAACTGCTGGGA
GGACCAAGCGTGTTCCTGTTTCCACCTAAGCCCAAAGATACCCTGATGATCTCCAGGACCCCTGAAGTCA
CCTGCGTGGTCGTGGACGTGTCTCATGAGGACCCCGAAGTCAAGTTCAACTGGTACGTGGACGGAGTCGA
AGTCCATAACGCCAAGACCAAGCCTAGAGAAGAGCAGTACAACTCCACCTATAGAGTGGTGTCTGTGCTG
ACAGTGCTGCATCAGGATTGGCTGAATGGCAAGGAATATAAGTGTAAGGTGAGCAATAAGGCCCTGCCCG
CCCCTATCGAGAAGACCATCTCTAAAGCCAAAGGACAGCCAAGGGAGCCACAGGTGTATACACTGCCACC
CAGCCGGGACGAGCTGACCAAGAACCAGGTGAGCCTGACATGTCTGGTCAAGGGCTTCTACCCCAGTGAC
ATTGCTGTGGAGTGGGAGTCCAATGGCCAGCCTGAGAACAATTATAAAACTACCCCACCAGTGCTGGACA
GCGATGGCTCCTTCTTTCTGACCAGCAAGCTGACAGTGGATAAGTCCCGCTGGCAGCAGGGAAACGTGTT
TTCTTGTAGCGTGATGCATGAGGCCCTGCATAACCACTACACCCAGAAGTCCCTGTCTCTGAGCCCAGGC
AAGGGAGGCAGCGGAGGCGGAGGCAGCGGAGGCCTGGAGGTGCTGTTTCAGGGCCCTCCAAACATTACCA
ACCTCTGCCCCTTCCACGAGGTGTTTAACGCCACAACATTTGCCTCCGTTTACGCCTGGAATAGAAAGAG
AATCAGCAATTGTGTGGCCGACTACTCCGTGATCTATAACTTCGCCCCTTTCTTCGCCTTCAAGTGCTAC
GGCGTTTCCCCAACAAAGCTGAATGACCTGTGCTTCACCAACGTGTACGCCGACTCCTTCGTAATTAGAG
GCAATGAGGTGTCCCAGATCGCACCAGGCCAGACCGGTAACATCGCTGACTACAACTATAAGCTGCCTGA
TGATTTTACAGGCTGCGTGATCGCCTGGAACTCCAACAAGCTGGATAGCAAGCCTAGCGGCAACTACAAC
TACCTGTACCGGCTGTTTCGCAAGTCTAAGCTGAAACCTTTCGAGAGAGACATCTCCACAGAGATCTACC
AGGCCGGTAACAAGCCTTGTAACGGGGTGGCCGGCTCCAACTGTTACAGCCCTCTGCAAAGCTACGGCTT
CCGGCCTACCTATGGAGTCGGCCACCAGCCATACCGGGTGGTCGTGCTGTCCTTCGAGTTACTCCACGCC
CCCGCCACCGTCTGCGGTGGAGGAGGCCTGGTGCCACAGCAGAGCGGAGGCCTGAACGACATCTTCGAGG
CCCAGAAGATCGAGTGGCACGAGGGCTGATGAGGATCCAGATCTGCTGTGCCTTCTAGTTGCCAGCCATC
TGTTGTTTGCCCCTCCCCCGTGCCTTCCTTGACCCTGGAAGGTGCCACTCCCACTGTCCTTTCCTAATAA
AATGAGGAAATTGCATCGCATTGTCTGAGTAGGTGTCATTCTATTCTGGGGGGTGGGGTGGGGCAGGACA
GCAAGGGGGAGGATTGGGAAGACAATAGCAGGCATGCTGGGGATGCGGTGGGCTCTATGGGTACCCAGGT
GCTGAAGAATTGACCCGGTTCCTCCTGGGCCAGAAAGAAGCAGGCACATCCCCTTCTCTGTGACACACCC
TGTCCACGCCCCTGGTTCTTAGTTCCAGCCCCACTCATAGGACACTCATAGCTCAGGAGGGCTCCGCCTT
CAATCCCACCCGCTAAAGTACTTGGAGCGGTCTCTCCCTCCCTCATCAGCCCACCAAACCAAACCTAGCC
TCCAAGAGTGGGAAGAAATTAAAGCAAGATAGGCTATTAAGTGCAGAGGGAGAGAAAATGCCTCCAACAT
GTGAGGAAGTAATGAGAGAAATCATAGAATTTTAAGGCCATGATTTAAGGCCATCATGGCCTTAATCTTC
CGCTTCCTCGCTCACTGACTCGCTGCGCTCGGTCGTTCGGCTGCGGCGAGCGGTATCAGCTCACTCAAAG
GCGGTAATACGGTTATCCACAGAATCAGGGGATAACGCAGGAAAGAACATGTGAGCAAAAGGCCAGCAAA
AGGCCAGGAACCGTAAAAAGGCCGCGTTGCTGGCGTTTTTCCATAGGCTCCGCCCCCCTGACGAGCATCA
CAAAAATCGACGCTCAAGTCAGAGGTGGCGAAACCCGACAGGACTATAAAGATACCAGGCGTTTCCCCCT
GGAAGCTCCCTCGTGCGCTCTCCTGTTCCGACCCTGCCGCTTACCGGATACCTGTCCGCCTTTCTCCCTT
CGGGAAGCGTGGCGCTTTCTCATAGCTCACGCTGTAGGTATCTCAGTTCGGTGTAGGTCGTTCGCTCCAA
GCTGGGCTGTGTGCACGAACCCCCCGTTCAGCCCGACCGCTGCGCCTTATCCGGTAACTATCGTCTTGAG
TCCAACCCGGTAAGACACGACTTATCGCCACTGGCAGCAGCCACTGGTAACAGGATTAGCAGAGCGAGGT
ATGTAGGCGGTGCTACAGAGTTCTTGAAGTGGTGGCCTAACTACGGCTACACTAGAAGAACAGTATTTGG
TATCTGCGCTCTGCTGAAGCCAGTTACCTTCGGAAAAAGAGTTGGTAGCTCTTGATCCGGCAAACAAACC
ACCGCTGGTAGCGGTGGTTTTTTTGTTTGCAAGCAGCAGATTACGCGCAGAAAAAAAGGATCTCAAGAAG
ATCCTTTGATCTTTTCTACGGGGTCTGACGCTCAGTGGAACGAAAACTCACGTTAAGGGATTTTGGTCAT
GAGATTATCAAAAAGGATCTTCACCTAGATCCTTTTAAATTAAAAATGAAGTTTTAAATCAATCTAAAGT
ATATATGAGTAAACTTGGTCTGACAGTTACCAATGCTTAATCAGTGAGGCACCTATCTCAGCGATCTGTC
TATTTCGTTCATCCATAGTTGCCTGACTCGGGGGGGGGGGGCGCTGAGGTCTGCCTCGTGAAGAAGGTGT
TGCTGACTCATACCAGGCCTGAATCGCCCCATCATCCAGCCAGAAAGTGAGGGAGCCACGGTTGATGAGA
GCTTTGTTGTAGGTGGACCAGTTGGTGATTTTGAACTTTTGCTTTGCCACGGAACGGTCTGCGTTGTCGG
GAAGATGCGTGATCTGATCCTTCAACTCAGCAAAAGTTCGATTTATTCAACAAAGCCGCCGTCCCGTCAA
GTCAGCGTAATGCTCTGCCAGTGTTACAACCAATTAACCAATTCTGATTAGAAAAACTCATCGAGCATCA
AATGAAACTGCAATTTATTCATATCAGGATTATCAATACCATATTTTTGAAAAAGCCGTTTCTGTAATGA
AGGAGAAAACTCACCGAGGCAGTTCCATAGGATGGCAAGATCCTGGTATCGGTCTGCGATTCCGACTCGT
CCAACATCAATACAACCTATTAATTTCCCCTCGTCAAAAATAAGGTTATCAAGTGAGAAATCACCATGAG
TGACGACTGAATCCGGTGAGAATGGCAAAAGCTTATGCATTTCTTTCCAGACTTGTTCAACAGGCCAGCC
ATTACGCTCGTCATCAAAATCACTCGCATCAACCAAACCGTTATTCATTCGTGATTGCGCCTGAGCGAGA
CGAAATACGCGATCGCTGTTAAAAGGACAATTACAAACAGGAATCGAATGCAACCGGCGCAGGAACACTG
CCAGCGCATCAACAATATTTTCACCTGAATCAGGATATTCTTCTAATACCTGGAATGCTGTTTTCCCGGG
GATCGCAGTGGTGAGTAACCATGCATCATCAGGAGTACGGATAAAATGCTTGATGGTCGGAAGAGGCATA
AATTCCGTCAGCCAGTTTAGTCTGACCATCTCATCTGTAACATCATTGGCAACGCTACCTTTGCCATGTT
TCAGAAACAACTCTGGCGCATCGGGCTTCCCATACAATCGATAGATTGTCGCACCTGATTGCCCGACATT
ATCGCGAGCCCATTTATACCCATATAAATCAGCATCCATGTTGGAATTTAATCGCGGCCTCGAGCAAGAC
GTTTCCCGTTGAATATGGCTCATAACACCCCTTGTATTACTGTTTATGTAAGCAGACAGTTTTATTGTTC
ATGATGATATATTTTTATCTTGTGCAATGTAACATCAGAGATTTTGAGACACAACGTGGCTTTCCCCCCC
CCCCCATTATTGAAGCATTTATCAGGGTTATTGTCTCATGAGCGGATACATATTTGAATGTATTTAGAAA
AATAAACAAATAGGGGTTCCGCGCACATTTCCCCGAAAAGTGCCACCTGACGTCTAAGAAACCATTATTA
TCATGACATTAACCTATAAAAATAGGCGTATCACGAGGCCCTTTCGTC
